Addgene plasmid #81336: pDONR223_OR2T33_p.W147C
Purpose: Gateway Donor vector containing OR2T33 , part of the Target Accelerator Plasmid Collection.
Depositing lab: Jesse Boehm & William Hahn & David Root. Depositing organization: Broad Institute. Publication: Systematic Functional Interrogation of Rare Cancer Variants Identifies Oncogenic Alleles. Kim E, Ilic N, Shrestha Y, Zou L, Kamburov A, Zhu C, Yang X, Lubonja R, Tran N, Nguyen C, Lawrence MS, Piccioni F, Bagul M, Doench JG, Chouinard CR, Wu X, Hogstrom L, Natoli T, Tamayo P, Horn H, Corsello SM, Lage K, Root DE, Subramanian A, Golub TR, Getz G, Boehm JS, Hahn WC. Cancer Discov. 2016 Jul;6(7):714-26. doi: 10.1158/2159-8290.CD-16-0160. Epub 2016 May 4. PubMed 27147599.
Backbone
  Vector backbone: pDONR223
  Backbone manufacturer: Invitrogen
  Backbone size w/o insert (bp): 2790
  Vector type: Gateway Entry vector
Growth in bacteria
  Bacterial resistance: Spectinomycin, 50 μg/mL
  Growth temperature: 37°C
  Growth strain: DH5alpha
  Copy number: High Copy
Gene/Insert
  Gene/Insert name: OR2T33
  Species: H. sapiens (human)
  Mutation: W147C
  GenBank ID: NM_001004695.1
  Entrez Gene: OR2T33 (a.k.a. OR1-56)
  Promoter: None
  Cloning method: Gateway Cloning
  Sequencing primers: 5′ M13pUC-fwd; 3′ M13-Rev
Terms and licenses: Academic/Nonprofit Terms; Industry Terms: Not Available to Industry
Depositor comments: Closed state: stop codon immediately follows insert
How to cite: pDONR223_OR2T33_p.W147C was a gift from Jesse Boehm & William Hahn & David Root (Addgene plasmid # 81336 ; http://n2t.net/addgene:81336 ; RRID:Addgene_81336)
