[The description below was written by a language model from this plasmid's Addgene catalogue record and pLannotate feature annotations shown in this document.]
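Description:
pDONR223_OR2T33_p.W147C is a Gateway entry clone built on the Invitrogen pDONR223 backbone and propagated in E. coli. It forms part of the Target Accelerator Plasmid Collection, a set of cancer-associated variant alleles assembled for systematic functional testing. The plasmid replicates from a high-copy ColE1/pUC-type origin and is selected with spectinomycin through the aadA (SmR) aminoglycoside adenylyltransferase gene, which sits downstream of a class 1 integron Pc promoter fragment and a short remnant of a gentamicin resistance gene. rrnB T1 and T2 terminators lie upstream of the cloning region and help insulate it from read-through transcription. Small lacZα and lacI fragments are backbone remnants with no evident function here.

The insert is the human olfactory receptor gene OR2T33 carrying the W147C missense substitution. In the sequenced record it occupies the region between two attL recombination sites. The automated annotation labels this open reading frame as a fragment of mouse Olfr56, which most likely reflects homology among olfactory receptors rather than a different insert, and it calls the 5′ site attL3 and the 3′ site attL2. The clone is in the "closed" configuration, meaning a stop codon immediately follows the coding sequence, so C-terminal fusions from a destination vector would not be translated. No promoter drives the insert in this plasmid, and the only one nearby is a T7 promoter outside the attL2 site, oriented towards the insert. The construct is therefore not an expression vector but a shuttle. An LR Clonase reaction transfers the variant ORF into a chosen destination vector for expression, for example to compare the mutant allele with wild type in functional assays.
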