Features (pLannotate 1.2.2; 12 found; start..end, strand, type, name):
     38..74      -  CDS            lacZα (fragment): LacZα fragment of β-galactosidase; lacZ fragment
     91..186     +  protein_bind   attL3: mutant version of attL; recombination site for the Gateway® LR reaction LR Clonase™
    219..1109    +  CDS            Olfr56 (fragment): OLF56_MOUSE - Also known as Mor276-1 From Mus musculus (Mouse).
   1162..1255    -  protein_bind   attL2 (fragment): mutant version of attL; recombination site for the Gateway® LR reaction LR Clonase™
   1273..1291    -  promoter       T7 promoter: promoter for bacteriophage T7 RNA polymerase
   1481..1504    +  promoter       Pc promoter (fragment): intI1 (promoter lies within the coding sequence); class 1 integron promoter
   1680..1736    +  CDS            GmR (fragment): gentamycin acetyltransferase; aacC1; confers resistance to gentamycin
   1743..2534    +  CDS            SmR: aminoglycoside adenylyltransferase (Murphy, 1985); aadA; confers resistance to spectinomycin and streptomycin
   2627..3215    +  rep_origin     ori: high-copy-number ColE1/pMB1/pBR322/pUC origin of replication
   3398..3490    +  CDS            lacI (fragment): lac repressor; lacI; The lac repressor binds to the lac operator to inhibit transcription in E. coli. This inhibition can be relieved by adding lactose or isopropyl-β-D-thiogalactopyranoside (IPTG).
   3545..3572    -  terminator     rrnB T2 terminator: transcription terminator T2 from the E. coli rrnB gene
   3704..3747    +  terminator     rrnB T1 terminator: Escherichia coli rrnB; transcription terminator T1 from the E. coli rrnB gene
>Addgene plasmid #81336 | pDONR223_OR2T33_p.W147C | addgene full sequence | sequence record 168468 | Addgene NGS Result
GGCAGTTCCCTACTCTCGCGTTAACGCTAGCATGGATGTTTTCCCAGTCACGACGTTGTAAAACGACGGC
CAGTCTTAAGCTCGGGCCCCAAATAATGATTTTATTTTGACTGATAGTGACCTGTTCGTTGCAACAAATT
GATGAGCAATGCTTTTTTATAATGCCAACTTTGTACAAAAAAGTTGGCACCATGGAGATGAGAAATACTA
CCCCAGATTTTATTCTCCTAGGACTCTTTAACCACACCAGAGCCCACCAAGTCCTCTTCATGATGGTTCT
GAGTATCGTTTTGACCTCCCTGTTTGGCAATTCCCTCATGATTCTCCTGATTCACTGGGACCACCGGCTC
CACACGCCCATGTACTTCCTCCTGAGCCAACTTTCCCTCATGGACATGATGCTGGTTTCCACCACTGTGC
CCAAAATGGCGGCTGACTACTTGACCGGAAGTAAGGCCATCTCCCGCGCTGGCTGTGGTGTGCAGATCTT
CTTCCTCCCCACACTGGGTGGTGGAGAGTGCTTCCTCTTAGCAGCCATGGCCTATGACCGCTATGCGGCT
GTCTGCCACCCACTCCGATATCCCACTCTCATGAGCTGGCAGCTGTGCCTGAGGATGACCATGTCGTGTT
GTCTCCTGGGTGCAGCTGACGGGCTCCTGCAGGCTGTTGTTACCCTGAGCTTCCCATATTGTGGTGCACA
CGAGATCGATCACTTCTTCTGCGAGACCCCCGTGCTGGTGCGTTTGGCTTGTGCTGACACTTCAGTCTTC
GAAAACGCCATGTACATCTGCTGTGTGTTAATGCTCCTGGTCCCCTTTTCCCTCATCCTGTCCTCCTATG
GTCTCATCCTCGCTGCTGTTCTGCACATGCGCTCTACAGAAGCCCGCAAGAAGGCCTTTGCCACCTGCTC
TTCACATGTGGCTGTGGTGGGACTCTTTTATGGAGCTGCCATTTTTACCTATATGAGACCCAAATCCCAT
AGGTCCACTAACCATGACAAGGTTGTGTCAGCCTTCTATACTATGTTCACCCCTTTACTAAACCCCCTCA
TCTACAGTGTGAAGAACAGTGAGGTGAAGGGAGCCCTGAAACGGTGGCTGGGGACGTGTGTAAACATAAA
ACACCAGCAAAATGAGGCCCACAGGTCAAGATGATTGCCAACTTTCTTGTACAAAGTTGTCATTATAAGA
AAGCATTGCTTATCAATTTGTTGCAACGAACAGGTCACTATCAGTCAAAATAAAATCATTATTTGCCATC
CAGCTGATATCCCCTATAGTGAGTCGTATTACATGGTCATAGCTGTTTCCTGGCAGCTCTGGCCCGTGTC
TCAAAATCTCTGATGTTACATTGCACAAGATAAAAATATATCATCATGCCTCCTCTAGACCAGCCAGGAC
AGAAATGCCTCGACTTCGCTGCTACCCAAGGTTGCCGGGTGACGCACACCGTGGAAACGGATGAAGGCAC
GAACCCAGTGGACATAAGCCTGTTCGGTTCGTAAGCTGTAATGCAAGTAGCGTATGCGCTCACGCAACTG
GTCCAGAACCTTGACCGAACGCAGCGGTGGTAACGGCGCAGTGGCGGTTTTCATGGCTTGTTATGACTGT
TTTTTTGGGGTACAGTCTATGCCTCGGGCATCCAAGCAGCAAGCGCGTTACGCCGTGGGTCGATGTTTGA
TGTTATGGAGCAGCAACGATGTTACGCAGCAGGGCAGTCGCCCTAAAACAAAGTTAAACATTATGAGGGA
AGCGGTGATCGCCGAAGTATCGACTCAACTATCAGAGGTAGTTGGCGTCATCGAGCGCCATCTCGAACCG
ACGTTGCTGGCCGTACATTTGTACGGCTCCGCAGTGGATGGCGGCCTGAAGCCACACAGTGATATTGATT
TGCTGGTTACGGTGACCGTAAGGCTTGATGAAACAACGCGGCGAGCTTTGATCAACGACCTTTTGGAAAC
TTCGGCTTCCCCTGGAGAGAGCGAGATTCTCCGCGCTGTAGAAGTCACCATTGTTGTGCACGACGACATC
ATTCCGTGGCGTTATCCAGCTAAGCGCGAACTGCAATTTGGAGAATGGCAGCGCAATGACATTCTTGCAG
GTATCTTCGAGCCAGCCACGATCGACATTGATCTGGCTATCTTGCTGACAAAAGCAAGAGAACATAGCGT
TGCCTTGGTAGGTCCAGCGGCGGAGGAACTCTTTGATCCGGTTCCTGAACAGGATCTATTTGAGGCGCTA
AATGAAACCTTAACGCTATGGAACTCGCCGCCCGACTGGGCTGGCGATGAGCGAAATGTAGTGCTTACGT
TGTCCCGCATTTGGTACAGCGCAGTAACCGGCAAAATCGCGCCGAAGGATGTCGCTGCCGACTGGGCAAT
GGAGCGCCTGCCGGCCCAGTATCAGCCCGTCATACTTGAAGCTAGACAGGCTTATCTTGGACAAGAAGAA
GATCGCTTGGCCTCGCGCGCAGATCAGTTGGAAGAATTTGTCCACTACGTGAAAGGCGAGATCACCAAGG
TAGTCGGCAAATAACCCTCGAGCCACCCATGACCAAAATCCCTTAACGTGAGTTACGCGTCGTTCCACTG
AGCGTCAGACCCCGTAGAAAAGATCAAAGGATCTTCTTGAGATCCTTTTTTTCTGCGCGTAATCTGCTGC
TTGCAAACAAAAAAACCACCGCTACCAGCGGTGGTTTGTTTGCCGGATCAAGAGCTACCAACTCTTTTTC
CGAAGGTAACTGGCTTCAGCAGAGCGCAGATACCAAATACTGTTCTTCTAGTGTAGCCGTAGTTAGGCCA
CCACTTCAAGAACTCTGTAGCACCGCCTACATACCTCGCTCTGCTAATCCTGTTACCAGTGGCTGCTGCC
AGTGGCGATAAGTCGTGTCTTACCGGGTTGGACTCAAGACGATAGTTACCGGATAAGGCGCAGCGGTCGG
GCTGAACGGGGGGTTCGTGCACACAGCCCAGCTTGGAGCGAACGACCTACACCGAACTGAGATACCTACA
GCGTGAGCTATGAGAAAGCGCCACGCTTCCCGAAGGGAGAAAGGCGGACAGGTATCCGGTAAGCGGCAGG
GTCGGAACAGGAGAGCGCACGAGGGAGCTTCCAGGGGGAAACGCCTGGTATCTTTATAGTCCTGTCGGGT
TTCGCCACCTCTGACTTGAGCGTCGATTTTTGTGATGCTCGTCAGGGGGGCGGAGCCTATGGAAAAACGC
CAGCAACGCGGCCTTTTTACGGTTCCTGGCCTTTTGCTGGCCTTTTGCTCACATGTTCTTTCCTGCGTTA
TCCCCTGATTCTGTGGATAACCGTATTACCGCCTTTGAGTGAGCTGATACCGCTCGCCGCAGCCGAACGA
CCGAGCGCAGCGAGTCAGTGAGCGAGGAAGCGGAAGAGCGCCCAATACGCAAACCGCCTCTCCCCGCGCG
TTGGCCGATTCATTAATGCAGCTGGCACGACAGGTTTCCCGACTGGAAAGCGGGCAGTGAGCGCAACGCA
ATTAATACGCGTACCGCTAGCCAGGAAGAGTTTGTAGAAACGCAAAAAGGCCATCCGTCAGGATGGCCTT
CTGCTTAGTTTGATGCCTGGCAGTTTATGGCGGGCGTCCTGCCCGCCACCCTCCGGGCCGTTGCTTCACA
ACGTTCAAATCCGCTCCCGGCGGATTTGTCCTACTCAGGAGAGCGTTCACCGACAAACAACAGATAAAAC
GAAAGGCCCAGTCTTCCGACTGAGCCTTTCGTTTTATTTGATGCCT
