>Addgene plasmid #81336 | pDONR223_OR2T33_p.W147C | depositor partial sequence | sequence record 154655 | Insert sequence
ATGGAGATGAGAAATACTACCCCAGATTTTATTCTCCTAGGACTCTTTAACCACACCAGAGCCCACCAAG
TCCTCTTCATGATGGTTCTGAGTATCGTTTTGACCTCCCTGTTTGGCAATTCCCTCATGATTCTCCTGAT
TCACTGGGACCACCGGCTCCACACGCCCATGTACTTCCTCCTGAGCCAACTTTCCCTCATGGACATGATG
CTGGTTTCCACCACTGTGCCCAAAATGGCGGCTGACTACTTGACCGGAAGTAAGGCCATCTCCCGCGCTG
GCTGTGGTGTGCAGATCTTCTTCCTCCCCACACTGGGTGGTGGAGAGTGCTTCCTCTTAGCAGCCATGGC
CTATGACCGCTATGCGGCTGTCTGCCACCCACTCCGATATCCCACTCTCATGAGCTGGCAGCTGTGCCTG
AGGATGACCATGTCGTGTTGTCTCCTGGGTGCAGCTGACGGGCTCCTGCAGGCTGTTGTTACCCTGAGCT
TCCCATATTGTGGTGCACACGAGATCGATCACTTCTTCTGCGAGACCCCCGTGCTGGTGCGTTTGGCTTG
TGCTGACACTTCAGTCTTCGAAAACGCCATGTACATCTGCTGTGTGTTAATGCTCCTGGTCCCCTTTTCC
CTCATCCTGTCCTCCTATGGTCTCATCCTCGCTGCTGTTCTGCACATGCGCTCTACAGAAGCCCGCAAGA
AGGCCTTTGCCACCTGCTCTTCACATGTGGCTGTGGTGGGACTCTTTTATGGAGCTGCCATTTTTACCTA
TATGAGACCCAAATCCCATAGGTCCACTAACCATGACAAGGTTGTGTCAGCCTTCTATACTATGTTCACC
CCTTTACTAAACCCCCTCATCTACAGTGTGAAGAACAGTGAGGTGAAGGGAGCCCTGAAACGGTGGCTGG
GGACGTGTGTAAACATAAAACACCAGCAAAATGAGGCCCACAGGTCAAGA
